>Addgene plasmid #195165 | siRNA resistant ABHD16A-S176AS306A-mNG | addgene full sequence | sequence record 384088 | Addgene NGS Result
TAGTTATTAATAGTAATCAATTACGGGGTCATTAGTTCATAGCCCATATATGGAGTTCCGCGTTACATAA
CTTACGGTAAATGGCCCGCCTGGCTGACCGCCCAACGACCCCCGCCCATTGACGTCAATAATGACGTATG
TTCCCATAGTAACGCCAATAGGGACTTTCCATTGACGTCAATGGGTGGAGTATTTACGGTAAACTGCCCA
CTTGGCAGTACATCAAGTGTATCATATGCCAAGTACGCCCCCTATTGACGTCAATGACGGTAAATGGCCC
GCCTGGCATTATGCCCAGTACATGACCTTATGGGACTTTCCTACTTGGCAGTACATCTACGTATTAGTCA
TCGCTATTACCATGGTGATGCGGTTTTGGCAGTACATCAATGGGCGTGGATAGCGGTTTGACTCACGGGG
ATTTCCAAGTCTCCACCCCATTGACGTCAATGGGAGTTTGTTTTGGCACCAAAATCAACGGGACTTTCCA
AAATGTCGTAACAACTCCGCCCCATTGACGCAAATGGGCGGTAGGCGTGTACGGTGGGAGGTCTATATAA
GCAGAGCTGGTTTAGTGAACCGTCAGATCCGCTAGCGCTACCGGACTCAGATCTCGAGCTCAAGCTTATG
GCGAAGCTGCTGAGCTGCGTCCTAGGCCCCCGGCTCTACAAAATCTACCGGGAGAGGGACTCTGAAAGGG
CCCCGGCCAGCGTCCCTGAGACGCCAACGGCAGTCACTGCCCCCCATTCCAGCTCCTGGGATACGTACTA
TCAGCCCCGTGCCCTGGAGAAACATGCTGACAGCATCCTGGCACTGGCTTCAGTATTCTGGTCCATCTCT
TATTACTCCTCTCCCTTCGCCTTCTTCTACTTGTACAGGAAAGGTTACTTGAGTTTAAGTAAGGTAGTAC
CATTTTCTCACTATGCTGGGACATTGCTGCTACTTCTGGCAGGTGTGGCCTGCCTCCGAGGCATTGGCCG
CTGGACCAACCCCCAGTACCGGCAGTTCATCACCATCTTGGAAGCAACACATCGGAACCAGTCTTCAGAA
AACAAGAGGCAGCTTGCCAACTACAACTTTGACTTCCGGAGCTGGCCAGTCGACTTCCACTGGGAAGAAC
CCAGCAGCCGGAAGGAGTCTCGAGGGGGCCCTGCCCGCCGGGGTGTGGCCCTGCTTCGCCCAGAGCCCCT
GCACCGGGGGACAGCAGACACCCTCCTCAACCGGGTTAAGAAGCTGCCTTGTCAGATCACCAGCTACCTG
GTGGCGCACACCCTAGGGCGCCGGATGCTGTATCCAGGCTCTGTGTACCTGCTGCAGAAGGCCCTCATGC
CTGTGCTGCTGCAGGGCCAGGCCCGACTGGTGGAAGAGTGTAATGGGCGCCGGGCAAAGCTGCTGGCCTG
TGATGGCAATGAGATTGACACCATGTTTGTGGACCGGCGGGGGACAGCTGAGCCCCAGGGACAGAAGCTG
GTGATCTGCTGTGAGGGGAATGCTGGGTTTTATGAGGTGGGCTGCGTCTCCACGCCCCTGGAAGCTGGAT
ATGCAGTCCTGGGCTGGAATCATCCAGGCTTTGCTGGAAGCACGGGGGTGCCATTCCCGCAGAATGAGGC
TAATGCCATGGATGTGGTGGTCCAGTTTGCCATCCACCGCCTGGGCTTCCAGCCCCAGGACATCATCATC
TACGCCTGGTCCATCGGCGGCTTCACTGCCACGTGGGCAGCCATGTCCTACCCAGATGTTAGTGCCATGA
TCCTGGATGCCTCCTTTGATGACCTGGTGCCCTTGGCCTTGAAGGTCATGCCAGACAGCTGGAGGGGCCT
GGTGACCAGGACCGTGAGGCAGCATCTCAATCTAAACAACGCGGAGCAGCTGTGCAGATACCAGGGTCCT
GTACTGCTGATCCGGAGAACCAAGGATGAGATCATCACCACCACGGTTCCTGAGGACATCATGTCCAACC
GAGGCAATGACCTCCTGCTGAAGCTCCTGCAGCATCGGTATCCCCGGGTGATGGCAGAGGAGGGTCTTCG
AGTGGTGAGGCAGTGGTTGGAGGCCTCCTCACAGCTGGAGGAAGCCTCAATTTATAGCCGATGGGAGGTG
GAAGAGGACTGGTGTCTGTCTGTCCTCCGCTCCTACCAGGCAGAACACGGGCCTGACTTCCCCTGGAGCG
TGGGGGAGGACATGAGTGCAGATGGACGGCGGCAGCTGGCTTTGTTTCTGGCTCGGAAGCATCTGCACAA
CTTTGAGGCCACTCACTGCACCCCACTCCCAGCCCAGAACTTCCAGATGCCCTGGCACCTCCCGCGGGCC
CGGGATCCACCGGTCGCCACCATGGTGAGCAAGGGCGAGGAGGATAACATGGCCTCTCTCCCAGCGACAC
ATGAGTTACACATCTTTGGCTCCATCAACGGTGTGGACTTTGACATGGTGGGTCAGGGCACCGGCAATCC
AAATGATGGTTATGAGGAGTTAAACCTGAAGTCCACCAAGGGTGACCTCCAGTTCTCCCCCTGGATTCTG
GTCCCTCATATCGGGTATGGCTTCCATCAGTACCTGCCCTACCCTGACGGGATGTCGCCTTTCCAGGCCG
CCATGGTAGATGGCTCCGGCTACCAAGTCCATCGCACAATGCAGTTTGAAGATGGTGCCTCCCTTACTGT
TAACTACCGCTACACCTACGAGGGAAGCCACATCAAAGGAGAGGCCCAGGTGAAGGGGACTGGTTTCCCT
GCTGACGGTCCTGTGATGACCAACTCGCTGACCGCTGCGGACTGGTGCAGGTCGAAGAAGACTTACCCCA
ACGACAAAACCATCATCAGTACCTTTAAGTGGAGTTACACCACTGGAAATGGCAAGCGCTACCGGAGCAC
TGCGCGGACCACCTACACCTTTGCCAAGCCAATGGCGGCTAACTATCTGAAGAACCAGCCGATGTACGTG
TTCCGTAAGACGGAGCTCAAGCACTCCAAGACCGAGCTCAACTTCAAGGAGTGGCAAAAGGCCTTTACCG
ATGTGATGGGCATGGACGAGCTGTACAAGTAAGCGGCCGCGACTCTAGATCATAATCAGCCATACCACAT
TTGTAGAGGTTTTACTTGCTTTAAAAAACCTCCCACACCTCCCCCTGAACCTGAAACATAAAATGAATGC
AATTGTTGTTGTTAACTTGTTTATTGCAGCTTATAATGGTTACAAATAAAGCAATAGCATCACAAATTTC
ACAAATAAAGCATTTTTTTCACTGCATTCTAGTTGTGGTTTGTCCAAACTCATCAATGTATCTTAAGGCG
TAAATTGTAAGCGTTAATATTTTGTTAAAATTCGCGTTAAATTTTTGTTAAATCAGCTCATTTTTTAACC
AATAGGCCGAAATCGGCAAAATCCCTTATAAATCAAAAGAATAGACCGAGATAGGGT
[37 nt withheld, positions 3418-3454]
AAAGAACGTGGACTCCAACGTCAAAGG
[49 nt withheld, positions 3482-3530]
T
[91 nt withheld, positions 3532-3622]
G
[124 nt withheld, positions 3624-3747]
CAGGTGGCACTTTTCGGGGAAATGTGCGCAGAACCCCTATTTGTTTATTTTTCTAAATACATTCAAATAT
GTATCCGCTCATGAGACAATAACCCTGATAAATGCTTCAATAATATTGAAAAAGGAAGAGTCCTGAGGCG
GAAAGAACCAGCTGTGGAATGTGTGTCAGTTAGGGTGTGGAAAGTCCCCAGGCTCCCCAGCAGGCAGAAG
TATGCAAAGCATGCATCTCAATTAGTCAGCAACCAGGTGTGGAAAGTCCCCAGGCTCCCCAGCAGGCAGA
AGTATGCAAAGCATGCATCTCAATTAGTCAGCAACCATAGTCCCGCCCCTAACTCCGCCCATCCCGCCCC
TAACTCCGCCCAGTTCCGCCCATTCTCCGCCCCATGGCTGACTAATTTTTTTTATTTATGCAGAGGCCGA
GGCCGCCTCGGCCTCTGAGCTATTCCAGAAGTAGTGAGGAGGCTTTTTTGGAGGCCTAGGCTTTTGCAAA
GATCGATCAAGAGACAGGATGAGGATCGTTTCGCATGATTGAACAAGATGGATTGCACGCAGGTTCTCCG
GCCGCTTGGGTGGAGAGGCTATTCGGCTATGACTGGGCACAACAGACAATCGGCTGCTCTGATGCCGCCG
TGTTCCGGCTGTCAGCGCAGGGGCGCCCGGTTCTTTTTGTCAAGACCGACCTGTCCGGTGCCCTGAATGA
ACTGCAAGACGAGGCAGCGCGGCTATCGTGGCTGGCCACGACGGGCGTTCCTTGCGCAGCTGTGCTCGAC
GTTGTCACTGAAGCGGGAAGGGACTGGCTGCTATTGGGCGAAGTGCCGGGGCAGGATCTCCTGTCATCTC
ACCTTGCTCCTGCCGAGAAAGTATCCATCATGGCTGATGCAATGCGGCGGCTGCATACGCTTGATCCGGC
TACCTGCCCATTCGACCACCAAGCGAAACATCGCATCGAGCGAGCACGTACTCGGATGGAAGCCGGTCTT
GTCGATCAGGATGATCTGGACGAAGAGCATCAGGGGCTCGCGCCAGCCGAACTGTTCGCCAGGCTCAAGG
CGAGCATGCCCGACGGCGAGGATCTCGTCGTGACCCATGGCGATGCCTGCTTGCCGAATATCATGGTGGA
AAATGGCCGCTTTTCTGGATTCATCGACTGTGGCCGGCTGGGTGTGGCGGACCGCTATCAGGACATAGCG
TTGGCTACCCGTGATATTGCTGAAGAGCTTGGCGGCGAATGGGCTGACCGCTTCCTCGTGCTTTACGGTA
TCGCCGCTCCCGATTCGCAGCGCATCGCCTTCTATCGCCTTCTTGACGAGTTCTTCTGAGCGGGACTCTG
GGGTTCGAAATGACCGACCAAGCGACGCCCAACCTGCCATCACGAGATTTCGATTCCACCGCCGCCTTCT
ATGAAAGGTTGGGCTTCGGAATCGTTTTCCGGGACGCCGGCTGGATGATCCTCCAGCGCGGGGATCTCAT
GCTGGAGTTCTTCGCCCACCCTAGGGGGAGGCTAACTGAAACACGGAAGGAGACAATACCGGAAGGAACC
CGCGCTATGACGGCAATAAAAAGACAGAATAAAACGCACGGTGTTGGGTCGTTTGTTCATAAACGCGGGG
TTCGGTCCCAGGGCTGGCACTCTGTCGATACCCCACCGAGACCCCATTGGGGCCAATACGCCCGCGTTTC
TTCCTTTTCCCCACCCCACCCCCCAAGTTCGGGTGAAGGCCCAGGGCTCGCAGCCAACGTCGGGGCGGCA
GGCCCTGCCATAGCCTCAGGTTACTCATATATACTTTAGATTGATTTAAAACTTCATTTTTAATTTAAAA
GGATCTAGGTGAAGATCCTTTTTGATAATCTCATGACCAAAATCCCTTAACGTGAGTTTTCGTTCCACTG
AGCGTCAGACCCCGTAGAAAAGATCAAAGGATCTTCTTGAGATCCTTTTTTTCTGCGCGTAATCTGCTGC
TTGCAAACAAAAAAACCACCGCTACCAGCGGTGGTTTGTTTGCCGGATCAAGAGCTACCAACTCTTTTTC
CGAAGGTAACTGGCTTCAGCAGAGCGCAGATACCAAATACTGTTCTTCTAGTGTAGCCGTAGTTAGGCCA
CCACTTCAAGAACTCTGTAGCACCGCCTACATACCTCGCTCTGCTAATCCTGTTACCAGTGGCTGCTGCC
AGTGGCGATAAGTCGTGTCTTACCGGGTTGGACTCAAGACGATAGTTACCGGATAAGGCGCAGCGGTCGG
GCTGAACGGGGGGTTCGTGCACACAGCCCAGCTTGGAGCGAACGACCTACACCGAACTGAGATACCTACA
GCGTGAGCTATGAGAAAGCGCCACGCTTCCCGAAGGGAGAAAGGCGGACAGGTATCCGGTAAGCGGCAGG
GTCGGAACAGGAGAGCGCACGAGGGAGCTTCCAGGGGGAAACGCCTGGTATCTTTATAGTCCTGTCGGGT
TTCGCCACCTCTGACTTGAGCGTCGATTTTTGTGATGCTCGTCAGGGGGGCGGAGCCTATGGAAAAACGC
CAGCAACGCGGCCTTTTTACGGTTCCTGGCCTTTTGCTGGCCTTTTGCTCACATGTTCTTTCCTGCGTTA
TCCCCTGATTCTGTGGATAACCGTATTACCGCCATGCAT
Features (pLannotate 1.2.2; 16 found; start..end, strand, type, name):
     61..364     +  enhancer       CMV enhancer: human cytomegalovirus immediate early enhancer
    365..568     +  promoter       CMV promoter: human cytomegalovirus (CMV) immediate early promoter
    591..627     +  misc_feature   MCS (fragment): multiple cloning site
    628..2301    +  CDS            ABHD16A: ABHGA_HUMAN - Also known as BAT5 From Homo sapiens (Human).
   2302..2324    +  misc_feature   MCS (fragment): multiple cloning site
   2332..3039    +  CDS            mNeonGreen: mNeonGreen is a basic (constitutively fluorescent) green/yellow fluorescent protein published in 2013, derived from Branchiostoma lanceolatum. It is reported to be a very rapidly-maturing monomer with moderate acid sensitivity.
   3058..3141    +  CDS            large T antigen (fragment): large T antigen from SV40 (simian virus 40)
   3164..3285    +  polyA_signal   SV40 poly(A) signal: SV40 polyadenylation signal
   3319..3747    -  rep_origin     f1 ori (sequence partly withheld): f1 bacteriophage origin of replication; arrow indicates direction of (+) strand synthesis
   3787..3878    +  promoter       AmpR promoter: bla
   3880..4237    +  promoter       SV40 promoter: SV40 enhancer and early promoter
   4272..5066    +  CDS            NeoR/KanR: aminoglycoside phosphotransferase from Tn5; aph(3')-II (or nptII); confers resistance to neomycin, kanamycin, and G418 (Geneticin®)
   5087..5239    +  CDS            ble (fragment): BLE_KLEPN - Experimental evidence at protein level: Swiss-Prot protein existence level 1. Binding protein with a strong affinity to the bleomycin family of antibiotics. Binds to CL990; an antimitotic-antibiotic compound. From Klebsiella pneumoniae.
   5298..5345    +  polyA_signal   HSV TK poly(A) signal: herpes simplex virus thymidine kinase polyadenylation signal (Cole and Stacy, 1985)
   5436..5452    -  polyA_signal   bGH poly(A) signal (fragment): bovine growth hormone polyadenylation signal
   5674..6262    +  rep_origin     ori: high-copy-number ColE1/pMB1/pBR322/pUC origin of replication
