[The description below was written by a language model from this plasmid's Addgene catalogue record and pLannotate feature annotations shown in this document.]
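Description:
siRNA resistant ABHD16A-S176AS306A-mNG is a 6,376 nt mammalian expression plasmid derived from the parental ABHD16A-mNG construct. Its layout is typical of an N1-style fluorescent protein fusion vector. It is propagated in E. coli from a high-copy ColE1/pUC-type origin and selected with kanamycin. Resistance comes from a Tn5 NeoR/KanR (aminoglycoside phosphotransferase) cassette placed behind both a bacterial bla promoter and the SV40 enhancer/early promoter and terminated by the HSV TK polyadenylation signal. This arrangement in principle also allows G418 selection in mammalian cells. An f1 origin is also present. The short annotated fragments of ble, bGH poly(A) and SV40 large T antigen appear to be backbone remnants or partial matches rather than functional units.

The payload is the 1,674 bp human ABHD16A coding sequence (also known as BAT5, a phosphatidylserine lipase, isoform 1). It is driven by the human CMV immediate-early enhancer and promoter and joined through a short multiple-cloning-site remnant to a C-terminal mNeonGreen, a bright monomeric green/yellow fluorescent protein. The transcript ends at an SV40 poly(A) signal.

The insert carries silent wobble substitutions across codons L90 to P95, which make the transcript resistant to siRNA directed at the endogenous gene. It also carries two serine-to-alanine substitutions, S176A and S306A, whose functional consequence the record does not state. The design suits knockdown-and-rescue experiments, in which endogenous ABHD16A is depleted and the fluorescent mutant is re-expressed to test whether these residues are required and to see where the protein localises. The associated study concerns an ER phospholipid hydrolase that drives ER-associated mitochondrial constriction during fission and fusion.
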