Addgene plasmid #195165: siRNA resistant ABHD16A-S176AS306A-mNG
Purpose: mammalian expression of siRNA-resistant mutant ABHD16A tagged with mNeonGreen
Depositing lab: Gia Voeltz. Depositing organization: University of Colorado, Boulder. Publication: An ER phospholipid hydrolase drives ER-associated mitochondrial constriction for fission and fusion. Nguyen TT, Voeltz GK. Elife. 2022 Nov 30;11:e84279. doi: 10.7554/eLife.84279. PubMed 36448541.
Backbone
  Vector backbone: ABHD16A-mNG
  Vector type: Mammalian Expression
Growth in bacteria
  Bacterial resistance: Kanamycin, 50 μg/mL
  Growth temperature: 37°C
  Growth strain: DH5alpha
  Copy number: High Copy
Gene/Insert
  Gene/Insert name: ABHD16A (alt names: Phosphatidylserine lipase ABHD16A, isoform 1; BAT5)
  Species: H. sapiens (human)
  Insert size (bp): 1674
  Mutation: Wobble mutations for siRNA resistance from L90 to P95, S176A, S306A
  Entrez Gene: ABHD16A (a.k.a. BAT5, D6S82E, NG26, PP199, SPG86, hBAT5)
  Promoter: CMV
  Tag / fusion protein: mNeonGreen (C terminal on backbone)
  Cloning method: Ligation Independent Cloning
Terms and licenses: Academic/Nonprofit Terms; Industry Terms: Not Available to Industry
How to cite: siRNA resistant ABHD16A-S176AS306A-mNG was a gift from Gia Voeltz (Addgene plasmid # 195165 ; http://n2t.net/addgene:195165 ; RRID:Addgene_195165)
